Addgene plasmid #76428: PRPF4B gRNA (BRDN0001146164)
Purpose: 3rd generation lentiviral gRNA plasmid targeting human PRPF4B
Depositing lab: John Doench & David Root. Depositing organization: Broad Institute. Publication: Optimized sgRNA design to maximize activity and minimize off-target effects of CRISPR-Cas9. Doench JG, Fusi N, Sullender M, Hegde M, Vaimberg EW, Donovan KF, Smith I, Tothova Z, Wilen C, Orchard R, Virgin HW, Listgarten J, Root DE. Nat Biotechnol. 2016 Jan 18. doi: 10.1038/nbt.3437. PubMed 26780180.
Backbone
  Vector backbone: lentiGuide-Puro
  Backbone manufacturer: Zhang Lab (Addgene plasmid # 52963)
  Vector type: Mammalian Expression, Lentiviral, CRISPR
  Selectable markers: Puromycin
Growth in bacteria
  Bacterial resistance: Ampicillin, 100 μg/mL
  Growth temperature: 37°C
  Growth strain: DH5alpha
  Copy number: High Copy
Gene/Insert
  Gene/Insert name: PRPF4B (alt names: PRPF4B; NM_003913.4)
  gRNA/shRNA sequence: GAAAACGACGAGAACCAGAG
  Species: H. sapiens (human)
  Promoter: hU6
  Cloning method: Unknown
  Sequencing primers: 5′ U6-F; 3′ pS2-R
Terms and licenses: Academic/Nonprofit Terms; Industry Terms: Not Available to Industry
Depositor comments: The gRNA was designed to target the following Genbank reference sequence(s): NM_003913.4. Note that this plasmid does NOT contain Cas9. It should be used in conjunction with lentiCas9-Blast (Addgene #52962) or otherwise with cell lines already expressing Cas9. Browse the full kinome gRNA library at http://www.addgene.org/pooled-library/broadgpp-human-kinome/ or visit http://www.broadinstitute.org/rnai/public/ for detailed protocols and information.
How to cite: PRPF4B gRNA (BRDN0001146164) was a gift from John Doench & David Root (Addgene plasmid # 76428 ; http://n2t.net/addgene:76428 ; RRID:Addgene_76428)
