[The description below was written by a language model from this plasmid's Addgene catalogue record and pLannotate feature annotations shown in this document.]
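Description:
PRPF4B gRNA (BRDN0001146164) is a third-generation lentiviral CRISPR guide plasmid built on the lentiGuide-Puro backbone, carrying a single guide RNA designed against the human PRPF4B gene (reference transcript NM_003913.4). It is propagated in E. coli as a high-copy plasmid through a ColE1/pUC-type origin with ampicillin selection from the β-lactamase gene. The backbone also carries an f1 origin, an SV40 origin and poly(A) signal, and remnants of a lac/T7/T3 cloning region that play no role in the payload.

The lentiviral transfer cassette begins with an RSV promoter fused to a truncated HIV-1 5' LTR, which makes genomic RNA production Tat-independent. This is followed by the Ψ packaging signal with a partial gag sequence, and by the Rev response element for Rev-dependent nuclear export. Within the proviral region, a human U6 RNA polymerase III promoter drives the PRPF4B-specific spacer joined to the Streptococcus pyogenes Cas9 guide scaffold. A cPPT/CTS element, which aids nuclear import of the viral genome, comes next. An EF-1α core promoter with its intron A then expresses puromycin N-acetyltransferase so that transduced mammalian cells can be selected. WPRE enhances transcript expression, and the ΔU3 3' LTR renders the integrated provirus self-inactivating.

The plasmid does not encode Cas9, so it must be used with a separate Cas9 vector such as lentiCas9-Blast or in cells that already express the nuclease. It corresponds to one member of a human kinome guide library created using optimized sgRNA design rules, and it is suited to knocking out PRPF4B by lentiviral delivery.
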