Features (pLannotate 1.2.2; 29 found; start..end, strand, type, name):
     14..80      +  CDS            small t antigen (fragment): SV40 (simian virus 40) small t antigen
    106..317     +  promoter       EF-1α core promoter: core promoter for human elongation factor EF-1α
    318..1256    +  intron         EF-1α intron A: intron upstream of the start codon of human EF-1α
   1278..1877    +  CDS            PuroR (fragment): puromycin N-acetyltransferase; pac from Streptomyces; confers resistance to puromycin
   1893..2481    +  misc_feature   WPRE: woodchuck hepatitis virus posttranscriptional regulatory element
   2532..2551    +  misc_feature   cPPT/CTS (fragment): central polypurine tract and central termination sequence of HIV-1
   2553..2786    +  LTR            3' LTR (ΔU3): self-inactivating 3' long terminal repeat (LTR) from HIV-1
   2864..2985    +  polyA_signal   SV40 poly(A) signal: SV40 polyadenylation signal
   3025..3160    +  rep_origin     SV40 ori: SV40 origin of replication
   3181..3199    -  promoter       T7 promoter: promoter for bacteriophage T7 RNA polymerase
   3207..3362    +  CDS            lacZα (fragment): LacZα fragment of β-galactosidase; lacZ fragment
   3367..3795    +  rep_origin     f1 ori (sequence partly withheld): f1 bacteriophage origin of replication; arrow indicates direction of (+) strand synthesis
   3848..3952    +  promoter       AmpR promoter: bla
   3953..4813    +  CDS            AmpR: β-lactamase; bla; confers resistance to ampicillin, carbenicillin, and related antibiotics
   4984..5572    +  rep_origin     ori: high-copy-number ColE1/pMB1/pBR322/pUC origin of replication
   5755..5847    +  CDS            lacI (fragment): lac repressor; lacI; The lac repressor binds to the lac operator to inhibit transcription in E. coli. This inhibition can be relieved by adding lactose or isopropyl-β-D-thiogalactopyranoside (IPTG).
   5860..5881    +  protein_bind   CAP binding site: CAP binding activates transcription in the presence of cAMP. E. coli catabolite activator protein
   5896..5926    +  promoter       lac promoter: promoter for the E. coli lac operon
   5934..5950    +  protein_bind   lac operator: The lac repressor binds to the lac operator to inhibit transcription in E. coli. This inhibition can be relieved by adding lactose or isopropyl-β-D-thiogalactopyranoside (IPTG). lac repressor encoded by lacI
   5995..6013    +  promoter       T3 promoter: promoter for bacteriophage T3 RNA polymerase
   6041..6267    +  promoter       RSV promoter: Rous sarcoma virus enhancer/promoter
   6268..6448    +  LTR            5' LTR (truncated): truncated 5' long terminal repeat (LTR) from HIV-1
   6495..6620    +  misc_feature   HIV-1 Ψ: packaging signal of human immunodeficiency virus type 1
   6604..6967    +  CDS            HIV-1 gag (fragment): gag protein from human immunodeficiency virus 1; gag
   7113..7346    +  misc_feature   RRE: The Rev response element (RRE) of HIV-1 allows for Rev-dependent mRNA export from the nucleus to the cytoplasm.
   7723..7749    +  CDS            Rev (fragment): human immunodeficiency virus 1 (HIV-1) Rev protein; rev; enhances nuclear export of unspliced and incompletely spliced viral mRNAs
   7753..7993    +  promoter       U6 promoter: RNA polymerase III promoter for human U6 snRNA
   8023..8098    +  misc_RNA       gRNA scaffold: guide RNA scaffold for the Streptococcus pyogenes CRISPR/Cas9 system
   8154..8271    +  misc_feature   cPPT/CTS: central polypurine tract and central termination sequence of HIV-1
>Addgene plasmid #76428 | PRPF4B gRNA (BRDN0001146164) | addgene full sequence | sequence record 185820 | Addgene Assembled Sequence
CCCGGGTGCAAAGATGGATAAAGTTTTAAACAGAGAGGAATCTTTGCAGCTAATGGACCTTCTAGGTCTT
GAAAGGAGTGGGAATTGGCTCCGGTGCCCGTCAGTGGGCAGAGCGCACATCGCCCACAGTCCCCGAGAAG
TTGGGGGGAGGGGTCGGCAATTGATCCGGTGCCTAGAGAAGGTGGCGCGGGGTAAACTGGGAAAGTGATG
TCGTGTACTGGCTCCGCCTTTTTCCCGAGGGTGGGGGAGAACCGTATATAAGTGCAGTAGTCGCCGTGAA
CGTTCTTTTTCGCAACGGGTTTGCCGCCAGAACACAGGTAAGTGCCGTGTGTGGTTCCCGCGGGCCTGGC
CTCTTTACGGGTTATGGCCCTTGCGTGCCTTGAATTACTTCCACCTGGCTGCAGTACGTGATTCTTGATC
CCGAGCTTCGGGTTGGAAGTGGGTGGGAGAGTTCGAGGCCTTGCGCTTAAGGAGCCCCTTCGCCTCGTGC
TTGAGTTGAGGCCTGGCCTGGGCGCTGGGGCCGCCGCGTGCGAATCTGGTGGCACCTTCGCGCCTGTCTC
GCTGCTTTCGATAAGTCTCTAGCCATTTAAAATTTTTGATGACCTGCTGCGACGCTTTTTTTCTGGCAAG
ATAGTCTTGTAAATGCGGGCCAAGATCTGCACACTGGTATTTCGGTTTTTGGGGCCGCGGGCGGCGACGG
GGCCCGTGCGTCCCAGCGCACATGTTCGGCGAGGCGGGGCCTGCGAGCGCGGCCACCGAGAATCGGACGG
GGGTAGTCTCAAGCTGGCCGGCCTGCTCTGGTGCCTGGCCTCGCGCCGCCGTGTATCGCCCCGCCCTGGG
CGGCAAGGCTGGCCCGGTCGGCACCAGTTGCGTGAGCGGAAAGATGGCCGCTTCCCGGCCCTGCTGCAGG
GAGCTCAAAATGGAGGACGCGGCGCTCGGGAGAGCGGGCGGGTGAGTCACCCACACAAAGGAAAAGGGCC
TTTCCGTCCTCAGCCGTCGCTTCATGTGACTCCACGGAGTACCGGGCGCCGTCCAGGCACCTCGATTAGT
TCTCGAGCTTTTGGAGTACGTCGTCTTTAGGTTGGGGGGAGGGGTTTTATGCGATGGAGTTTCCCCACAC
TGAGTGGGTGGAGACTGAAGTTAGGCCAGCTTGGCACTTGATGTAATTCTCCTTGGAATTTGCCCTTTTT
GAGTTTGGATCTTGGTTCATTCTCAAGCCTCAGACAGTGGTTCAAAGTTTTTTTCTTCCATTTCAGGTGT
CGTGACGTACGGCCACCATGACCGAGTACAAGCCCACGGTGCGCCTCGCCACCCGCGACGACGTCCCCAG
GGCCGTACGCACCCTCGCCGCCGCGTTCGCCGACTACCCCGCCACGCGCCACACCGTCGATCCGGACCGC
CACATCGAGCGGGTCACCGAGCTGCAAGAACTCTTCCTCACGCGCGTCGGGCTCGACATCGGCAAGGTGT
GGGTCGCGGACGACGGCGCCGCCGTGGCGGTCTGGACCACGCCGGAGAGCGTCGAAGCGGGGGCGGTGTT
CGCCGAGATCGGCCCGCGCATGGCCGAGTTGAGCGGTTCCCGGCTGGCCGCGCAGCAACAGATGGAAGGC
CTCCTGGCGCCGCACCGGCCCAAGGAGCCCGCGTGGTTCCTGGCCACCGTCGGAGTCTCGCCCGACCACC
AGGGCAAGGGTCTGGGCAGCGCCGTCGTGCTCCCCGGAGTGGAGGCGGCCGAGCGCGCCGGGGTGCCCGC
CTTCCTGGAGACCTCCGCGCCCCGCAACCTCCCCTTCTACGAGCGGCTCGGCTTCACCGTCACCGCCGAC
GTCGAGGTGCCCGAAGGACCGCGCACCTGGTGCATGACCCGCAAGCCCGGTGCCTGAACGCGTTAAGTCG
ACAATCAACCTCTGGATTACAAAATTTGTGAAAGATTGACTGGTATTCTTAACTATGTTGCTCCTTTTAC
GCTATGTGGATACGCTGCTTTAATGCCTTTGTATCATGCTATTGCTTCCCGTATGGCTTTCATTTTCTCC
TCCTTGTATAAATCCTGGTTGCTGTCTCTTTATGAGGAGTTGTGGCCCGTTGTCAGGCAACGTGGCGTGG
TGTGCACTGTGTTTGCTGACGCAACCCCCACTGGTTGGGGCATTGCCACCACCTGTCAGCTCCTTTCCGG
GACTTTCGCTTTCCCCCTCCCTATTGCCACGGCGGAACTCATCGCCGCCTGCCTTGCCCGCTGCTGGACA
GGGGCTCGGCTGTTGGGCACTGACAATTCCGTGGTGTTGTCGGGGAAATCATCGTCCTTTCCTTGGCTGC
TCGCCTGTGTTGCCACCTGGATTCTGCGCGGGACGTCCTTCTGCTACGTCCCTTCGGCCCTCAATCCAGC
GGACCTTCCTTCCCGCGGCCTGCTGCCGGCTCTGCGGCCTCTTCCGCGTCTTCGCCTTCGCCCTCAGACG
AGTCGGATCTCCCTTTGGGCCGCCTCCCCGCGTCGACTTTAAGACCAATGACTTACAAGGCAGCTGTAGA
TCTTAGCCACTTTTTAAAAGAAAAGGGGGGACTGGAAGGGCTAATTCACTCCCAACGAAGACAAGATCTG
CTTTTTGCTTGTACTGGGTCTCTCTGGTTAGACCAGATCTGAGCCTGGGAGCTCTCTGGCTAACTAGGGA
ACCCACTGCTTAAGCCTCAATAAAGCTTGCCTTGAGTGCTTCAAGTAGTGTGTGCCCGTCTGTTGTGTGA
CTCTGGTAACTAGAGATCCCTCAGACCCTTTTAGTCAGTGTGGAAAATCTCTAGCAGTACGTATAGTAGT
TCATGTCATCTTATTATTCAGTATTTATAACTTGCAAAGAAATGAATATCAGAGAGTGAGAGGAACTTGT
TTATTGCAGCTTATAATGGTTACAAATAAAGCAATAGCATCACAAATTTCACAAATAAAGCATTTTTTTC
ACTGCATTCTAGTTGTGGTTTGTCCAAACTCATCAATGTATCTTATCATGTCTGGCTCTAGCTATCCCGC
CCCTAACTCCGCCCATCCCGCCCCTAACTCCGCCCAGTTCCGCCCATTCTCCGCCCCATGGCTGACTAAT
TTTTTTTATTTATGCAGAGGCCGAGGCCGCCTCGGCCTCTGAGCTATTCCAGAAGTAGTGAGGAGGCTTT
TTTGGAGGCCTAGGGACGTACCCAATTCGCCCTATAGTGAGTCGTATTACGCGCGCTCACTGGCCGTCGT
TTTACAACGTCGTGACTGGGAAAACCCTGGCGTTACCCAACTTAATCGCCTTGCAGCACATCCCCCTTTC
GCCAGCTGGCGTAATAGCGAAGAGGCCCGCACCGATCGCCCTTCCCAACAGTTGCGCAGCCTGAATGGCG
AATGGG
[124 nt withheld, positions 3367-3490]
C
[91 nt withheld, positions 3492-3582]
A
[49 nt withheld, positions 3584-3632]
CCTTTGACGTTGGAGTCCACGTTCTTT
[37 nt withheld, positions 3660-3696]
ACCCTATCTCGGTCTATTCTTTTGATTTATAAGGGATTTTGCCGATTTCGGCCTATTGGTTAAAAAATGA
GCTGATTTAACAAAAATTTAACGCGAATTTTAACAAAATATTAACGCTTACAATTTAGGTGGCACTTTTC
GGGGAAATGTGCGCGGAACCCCTATTTGTTTATTTTTCTAAATACATTCAAATATGTATCCGCTCATGAG
ACAATAACCCTGATAAATGCTTCAATAATATTGAAAAAGGAAGAGTATGAGTATTCAACATTTCCGTGTC
GCCCTTATTCCCTTTTTTGCGGCATTTTGCCTTCCTGTTTTTGCTCACCCAGAAACGCTGGTGAAAGTAA
AAGATGCTGAAGATCAGTTGGGTGCACGAGTGGGTTACATCGAACTGGATCTCAACAGCGGTAAGATCCT
TGAGAGTTTTCGCCCCGAAGAACGTTTTCCAATGATGAGCACTTTTAAAGTTCTGCTATGTGGCGCGGTA
TTATCCCGTATTGACGCCGGGCAAGAGCAACTCGGTCGCCGCATACACTATTCTCAGAATGACTTGGTTG
AGTACTCACCAGTCACAGAAAAGCATCTTACGGATGGCATGACAGTAAGAGAATTATGCAGTGCTGCCAT
AACCATGAGTGATAACACTGCGGCCAACTTACTTCTGACAACGATCGGAGGACCGAAGGAGCTAACCGCT
TTTTTGCACAACATGGGGGATCATGTAACTCGCCTTGATCGTTGGGAACCGGAGCTGAATGAAGCCATAC
CAAACGACGAGCGTGACACCACGATGCCTGTAGCAATGGCAACAACGTTGCGCAAACTATTAACTGGCGA
ACTACTTACTCTAGCTTCCCGGCAACAATTAATAGACTGGATGGAGGCGGATAAAGTTGCAGGACCACTT
CTGCGCTCGGCCCTTCCGGCTGGCTGGTTTATTGCTGATAAATCTGGAGCCGGTGAGCGTGGGTCTCGCG
GTATCATTGCAGCACTGGGGCCAGATGGTAAGCCCTCCCGTATCGTAGTTATCTACACGACGGGGAGTCA
GGCAACTATGGATGAACGAAATAGACAGATCGCTGAGATAGGTGCCTCACTGATTAAGCATTGGTAACTG
TCAGACCAAGTTTACTCATATATACTTTAGATTGATTTAAAACTTCATTTTTAATTTAAAAGGATCTAGG
TGAAGATCCTTTTTGATAATCTCATGACCAAAATCCCTTAACGTGAGTTTTCGTTCCACTGAGCGTCAGA
CCCCGTAGAAAAGATCAAAGGATCTTCTTGAGATCCTTTTTTTCTGCGCGTAATCTGCTGCTTGCAAACA
AAAAAACCACCGCTACCAGCGGTGGTTTGTTTGCCGGATCAAGAGCTACCAACTCTTTTTCCGAAGGTAA
CTGGCTTCAGCAGAGCGCAGATACCAAATACTGTTCTTCTAGTGTAGCCGTAGTTAGGCCACCACTTCAA
GAACTCTGTAGCACCGCCTACATACCTCGCTCTGCTAATCCTGTTACCAGTGGCTGCTGCCAGTGGCGAT
AAGTCGTGTCTTACCGGGTTGGACTCAAGACGATAGTTACCGGATAAGGCGCAGCGGTCGGGCTGAACGG
GGGGTTCGTGCACACAGCCCAGCTTGGAGCGAACGACCTACACCGAACTGAGATACCTACAGCGTGAGCT
ATGAGAAAGCGCCACGCTTCCCGAAGGGAGAAAGGCGGACAGGTATCCGGTAAGCGGCAGGGTCGGAACA
GGAGAGCGCACGAGGGAGCTTCCAGGGGGAAACGCCTGGTATCTTTATAGTCCTGTCGGGTTTCGCCACC
TCTGACTTGAGCGTCGATTTTTGTGATGCTCGTCAGGGGGGCGGAGCCTATGGAAAAACGCCAGCAACGC
GGCCTTTTTACGGTTCCTGGCCTTTTGCTGGCCTTTTGCTCACATGTTCTTTCCTGCGTTATCCCCTGAT
TCTGTGGATAACCGTATTACCGCCTTTGAGTGAGCTGATACCGCTCGCCGCAGCCGAACGACCGAGCGCA
GCGAGTCAGTGAGCGAGGAAGCGGAAGAGCGCCCAATACGCAAACCGCCTCTCCCCGCGCGTTGGCCGAT
TCATTAATGCAGCTGGCACGACAGGTTTCCCGACTGGAAAGCGGGCAGTGAGCGCAACGCAATTAATGTG
AGTTAGCTCACTCATTAGGCACCCCAGGCTTTACACTTTATGCTTCCGGCTCGTATGTTGTGTGGAATTG
TGAGCGGATAACAATTTCACACAGGAAACAGCTATGACCATGATTACGCCAAGCGCGCAATTAACCCTCA
CTAAAGGGAACAAAAGCTGGAGCTGCAAGCTTAATGTAGTCTTATGCAATACTCTTGTAGTCTTGCAACA
TGGTAACGATGAGTTAGCAACATGCCTTACAAGGAGAGAAAAAGCACCGTGCATGCCGATTGGTGGAAGT
AAGGTGGTACGATCGTGCCTTATTAGGAAGGCAACAGACGGGTCTGACATGGATTGGACGAACCACTGAA
TTGCCGCATTGCAGAGATATTGTATTTAAGTGCCTAGCTCGATACATAAACGGGTCTCTCTGGTTAGACC
AGATCTGAGCCTGGGAGCTCTCTGGCTAACTAGGGAACCCACTGCTTAAGCCTCAATAAAGCTTGCCTTG
AGTGCTTCAAGTAGTGTGTGCCCGTCTGTTGTGTGACTCTGGTAACTAGAGATCCCTCAGACCCTTTTAG
TCAGTGTGGAAAATCTCTAGCAGTGGCGCCCGAACAGGGACTTGAAAGCGAAAGGGAAACCAGAGGAGCT
CTCTCGACGCAGGACTCGGCTTGCTGAAGCGCGCACGGCAAGAGGCGAGGGGCGGCGACTGGTGAGTACG
CCAAAAATTTTGACTAGCGGAGGCTAGAAGGAGAGAGATGGGTGCGAGAGCGTCAGTATTAAGCGGGGGA
GAATTAGATCGCGATGGGAAAAAATTCGGTTAAGGCCAGGGGGAAAGAAAAAATATAAATTAAAACATAT
AGTATGGGCAAGCAGGGAGCTAGAACGATTCGCAGTTAATCCTGGCCTGTTAGAAACATCAGAAGGCTGT
AGACAAATACTGGGACAGCTACAACCATCCCTTCAGACAGGATCAGAAGAACTTAGATCATTATATAATA
CAGTAGCAACCCTCTATTGTGTGCATCAAAGGATAGAGATAAAAGACACCAAGGAAGCTTTAGACAAGAT
AGAGGAAGAGCAAAACAAAAGTAAGACCACCGCACAGCAAGCGGCCGCTGATCTTCAGACCTGGAGGAGG
AGATATGAGGGACAATTGGAGAAGTGAATTATATAAATATAAAGTAGTAAAAATTGAACCATTAGGAGTA
GCACCCACCAAGGCAAAGAGAAGAGTGGTGCAGAGAGAAAAAAGAGCAGTGGGAATAGGAGCTTTGTTCC
TTGGGTTCTTGGGAGCAGCAGGAAGCACTATGGGCGCAGCGTCAATGACGCTGACGGTACAGGCCAGACA
ATTATTGTCTGGTATAGTGCAGCAGCAGAACAATTTGCTGAGGGCTATTGAGGCGCAACAGCATCTGTTG
CAACTCACAGTCTGGGGCATCAAGCAGCTCCAGGCAAGAATCCTGGCTGTGGAAAGATACCTAAAGGATC
AACAGCTCCTGGGGATTTGGGGTTGCTCTGGAAAACTCATTTGCACCACTGCTGTGCCTTGGAATGCTAG
TTGGAGTAATAAATCTCTGGAACAGATTTGGAATCACACGACCTGGATGGAGTGGGACAGAGAAATTAAC
AATTACACAAGCTTAATACACTCCTTAATTGAAGAATCGCAAAACCAGCAAGAAAAGAATGAACAAGAAT
TATTGGAATTAGATAAATGGGCAAGTTTGTGGAATTGGTTTAACATAACAAATTGGCTGTGGTATATAAA
ATTATTCATAATGATAGTAGGAGGCTTGGTAGGTTTAAGAATAGTTTTTGCTGTACTTTCTATAGTGAAT
AGAGTTAGGCAGGGATATTCACCATTATCGTTTCAGACCCACCTCCCAACCCCGAGGGGACCCAGAGAGG
GCCTATTTCCCATGATTCCTTCATATTTGCATATACGATACAAGGCTGTTAGAGAGATAATTAGAATTAA
TTTGACTGTAAACACAAAGATATTAGTACAAAATACGTGACGTAGAAAGTAATAATTTCTTGGGTAGTTT
GCAGTTTTAAAATTATGTTTTAAAATGGACTATCATATGCTTACCGTAACTTGAAAGTATTTCGATTTCT
TGGCTTTATATATCTTGTGGAAAGGACGAAACACCGGAAAACGACGAGAACCAGAGGTTTTAGAGCTAGA
AATAGCAAGTTAAAATAAGGCTAGTCCGTTATCAACTTGAAAAAGTGGCACCGAGTCGGTGCTTTTTTAA
GCTTGGCGTAACTAGATCTTGAGACAAATGGCAGTATTCATCCACAATTTTAAAAGAAAAGGGGGGATTG
GGGGGTACAGTGCAGGGGAAAGAATAGTAGACATAATAGCAACAGACATACAAACTAAAGAATTACAAAA
ACAAATTACAAAAATTCAAAATTTTCGGGTTTATTACAGGGACAGCAGAGATCCACTTTGGCGCCGGCTC
GAGGGGG
