>Addgene plasmid #76428 | PRPF4B gRNA (BRDN0001146164) | depositor partial sequence | sequence record 143888 | Target Sequence
GAAAACGACGAGAACCAGAG
