>Addgene plasmid #76428 | PRPF4B gRNA (BRDN0001146164) | addgene partial sequence | sequence record 185819 | hU6-F
AGAAAGTAATAATTTCTTGGGTAGTTTGCAGTTTTAAAATTATGTTTTAAAATGGACTATCATATGCTTA
CCGTAACTTGAAAGTATTTCGATTTCTTGGCTTTATATATCTTGTGGAAAGGACGAAACACCGGAAAACG
ACGAGAACCAGAGGTTTTAGAGCTAGAAATAGCAAGTTAAAATAAGGCTAGTCCGTTATCAACTTGAAAA
AGTGGCACCGAGTCGGTGCTTTTTTAAGCTTGGCGTAACTAGATCTTGAGACAAATGGCAGTATTCATCC
ACAATTTTAAAAGAAAAGGGGGGATTGGGGGGTACAGTGCAGGGGAAAGAATAGTAGACATAATAGCAAC
AGACATACAAACTAAAGAATTACAAAAACAAATTACAAAAATTCAAAATTTTCGGGTTTATTACAGGGAC
AGCAGAGATCCACTTTGGCGCCGGCTCGAGGGGGCCCGGGTGCAAAGATGGATAAAGTTTTAAACAGAGA
GGAATCTTTGCAGCTAATGGACCTTCTAGGTCTTGAAAGGAGTGGGAATTGGCTCCGGTGCCCGTCAGTG
GGCAGAGCGC
